Addgene plasmid #109409: pBbS8k-RFP_N99K
Purpose: RepA Mutant
Depositing lab: Jay Keasling. Depositing organization: Lawrence Berkeley National Laboratory. Publication: Isolation and characterization of novel mutations in the pSC101 origin that increase copy number. Thompson MG, Sedaghatian N, Barajas JF, Wehrs M, Bailey CB, Kaplan N, Hillson NJ, Mukhopadhyay A, Keasling JD. Sci Rep. 2018 Jan 25;8(1):1590. doi: 10.1038/s41598-018-20016-w. PubMed 29371642.
Backbone
  Vector backbone: pSC101
  Vector type: Bacterial Expression
Growth in bacteria
  Bacterial resistance: Kanamycin, 50 μg/mL
  Growth temperature: 37°C
  Growth strain: DH10b
  Copy number: High Copy
Gene/Insert
  Gene/Insert name: repA
  Species: Synthetic
  Mutation: N99K repA mutation to increase copy number
  Tag / fusion protein: RFP (N terminal on backbone)
  Cloning method: Gibson Cloning
Terms and licenses: Academic/Nonprofit Terms; Industry Terms: Not Available to Industry
How to cite: pBbS8k-RFP_N99K was a gift from Jay Keasling (Addgene plasmid # 109409 ; http://n2t.net/addgene:109409 ; RRID:Addgene_109409)
