[The description below was written by a language model from this plasmid's Addgene catalogue record and pLannotate feature annotations shown in this document.]
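Description:
pBbS8k-RFP_N99K is a 5,368 bp bacterial expression plasmid built on the pSC101 replicon. It carries a point mutation, N99K, in the plasmid-encoded replication initiator RepA (annotated as Rep101). The pSC101 origin depends on RepA to initiate replication and is normally maintained at low copy number. The record states that the N99K substitution increases copy number, and the plasmid is accordingly catalogued as high copy. Selection in E. coli is by kanamycin, through the neo/nptII aminoglycoside phosphotransferase gene. A lambda t0 terminator follows this gene, and a short Tn5 transposase fragment lies next to it, most likely carried over with the resistance cassette.

The expression module is an arabinose-inducible reporter cassette. araC is transcribed divergently from the araBAD promoter, which drives mRFP1, a monomeric DsRed derivative. The rrnB T1 and T7Te terminators follow the mRFP1 coding sequence and insulate the cassette from the replicon downstream. The catalogue entry lists RFP as an N-terminal tag on the backbone. In the feature table, however, mRFP1 is a separate reading frame on the opposite strand from repA and several hundred bases away, so it appears to be an independent reporter rather than a fusion to RepA.

The stated purpose is simply "RepA mutant", and the associated work concerns pSC101 origin mutations that raise copy number. In that context, RFP fluorescence probably serves as a readout of gene dosage, though the record does not say so explicitly. The plasmid may also be useful as a higher-copy pSC101-type vector for arabinose-controlled expression.
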