Features (pLannotate 1.2.2; 10 found; start..end, strand, type, name):
    228..322     -  terminator     lambda t0 terminator: transcription terminator from phage lambda
    356..1147    -  CDS            neo: KKA2_KLEPN - Also known as kan, nptII. Experimental evidence at protein level: Swiss-Prot protein existence level 1. Resistance to kanamycin, neomycin, paromomycin, ribostamycin, butirosin and gentamicin B. From Klebsiella pneumoniae.
   1179..1283    -  CDS            tnpA (fragment): TN5P_ECOLX - Also known as tnp. Experimental evidence at protein level: Swiss-Prot protein existence level 1. Mediates transposition of transposon Tn5 by a 'cut and paste' mechanism. First, the monomeric transposase binds the 19 bp inverted DNA repeats flanking the transposon. Then, dimerization of the DNA- bound transposase creates a synaptic DNA complex. After nicking of the first DNA strand, excision of the transposon proceeds through a series of intermediates. The transposase then mediates the insertion of the transposon at a new site by strand transfer. The activity of the wild- type tran
   1290..2168    -  CDS            araC: L-arabinose regulatory protein; araC
   2195..2479    +  promoter       araBAD promoter: araBAD; promoter of the L-arabinose operon of E. coli; the araC regulatory gene is transcribed in the opposite direction (Guzman et al., 1995)
   2529..3206    +  CDS            mRFP1: monomeric derivative of DsRed (Campbell et al., 2002)
   3239..3310    +  terminator     rrnB T1 terminator: transcription terminator T1 from the E. coli rrnB gene
   3326..3353    +  terminator     T7Te terminator: phage T7 early transcription terminator
   3884..4834    -  CDS            Rep101: RepA protein needed for replication with the pSC101 origin; rep101
   4882..5104    -  rep_origin     pSC101 ori: low-copy replication origin that requires the Rep101 protein
>Addgene plasmid #109409 | pBbS8k-RFP_N99K | addgene full sequence | sequence record 212802 | Addgene NGS Result
TACCCATAATACAAGAAAAGCCCGTCACGGGCTTCTCAGGGCGTTTTATGGCGGGTCTGCTATGTGGTGC
TATCTGACTTTTTGCTGTTCAGCAGTTCCTGCCCTCTGATTTTCCAGTCTGACCACTTCGGATTATCCCG
TGACAGGTCATTCAGACTGGCTAATGCACCCAGTAAGGCAGCGGTATCATCAACAGGCTTACCCGTCTTA
CTGTCCCTAGTGCTTGGATTCTCACCAATAAAAAACGCCCGGCGGCAACCGAGCGTTCTGAACAAATCCA
GATGGAGTTCTGAGGTCATTACTGGATCTATCAACAGGAGTCCAAGCGAGCTCTCGAACCCCAGAGTCCC
GCTCAGAAGAACTCGTCAAGAAGGCGATAGAAGGCGATGCGCTGCGAATCGGGAGCGGCGATACCGTAAA
GCACGAGGAAGCGGTCAGCCCATTCGCCGCCAAGCTCTTCAGCAATATCACGGGTAGCCAACGCTATGTC
CTGATAGCGGTCCGCCACACCCAGCCGGCCACAGTCGATGAATCCAGAAAAGCGGCCATTTTCCACCATG
ATATTCGGCAAGCAGGCATCGCCATGGGTCACGACGAGATCCTCGCCGTCGGGCATGCGCGCCTTGAGCC
TGGCGAACAGTTCGGCTGGCGCGAGCCCCTGATGCTCTTCGTCCAGATCATCCTGATCGACAAGACCGGC
TTCCATCCGAGTACGTGCTCGCTCGATGCGATGTTTCGCTTGGTGGTCGAATGGGCAGGTAGCCGGATCA
AGCGTATGCAGCCGCCGCATTGCATCAGCCATGATGGATACTTTCTCGGCAGGAGCAAGGTGAGATGACA
GGAGATCCTGCCCCGGCACTTCGCCCAATAGCAGCCAGTCCCTTCCCGCTTCAGTGACAACGTCGAGCAC
AGCTGCGCAAGGAACGCCCGTCGTGGCCAGCCACGATAGCCGCGCTGCCTCGTCCTGCAGTTCATTCAGG
GCACCGGACAGGTCGGTCTTGACAAAAAGAACCGGGCGCCCCTGCGCTGACAGCCGGAACACGGCGGCAT
CAGAGCAGCCGATTGTCTGTTGTGCCCAGTCATAGCCGAATAGCCTCTCCACCCAAGCGGCCGGAGAACC
TGCGTGCAATCCATCTTGTTCAATCATGCGAAACGATCCTCATCCTGTCTCTTGATCAGATCATGATCCC
CTGCGCCATCAGATCCTTGGCGGCAAGAAAGCCATCCAGTTTACTTTGCAGGGCTTCCCAACCTTACCAG
AGGGCGCCCCAGCTGGCAATTCCGACGTCTTATGACAACTTGACGGCTACATCATTCACTTTTTCTTCAC
AACCGGCACGGAACTCGCTCGGGCTGGCCCCGGTGCATTTTTTAAATACCCGCGAGAAATAGAGTTGATC
GTCAAAACCAACATTGCGACCGACGGTGGCGATAGGCATCCGGGTGGTGCTCAAAAGCAGCTTCGCCTGG
CTGATACGTTGGTCCTCGCGCCAGCTTAAGACGCTAATCCCTAACTGCTGGCGGAAAAGATGTGACAGAC
GCGACGGCGACAAGCAAACATGCTGTGCGACGCTGGCGATATCAAAATTGCTGTCTGCCAGGTGATCGCT
GATGTACTGACAAGCCTCGCGTACCCGATTATCCATCGGTGGATGGAGCGACTCGTTAATCGCTTCCATG
CGCCGCAGTAACAATTGCTCAAGCAGATTTATCGCCAGCAGCTCCGAATAGCGCCCTTCCCCTTGCCCGG
CGTTAATGATTTGCCCAAACAGGTCGCTGAAATGCGGCTGGTGCGCTTCATCCGGGCGAAAGAACCCCGT
ATTGGCAAATATTGACGGCCAGTTAAGCCATTCATGCCAGTAGGCGCGCGGACGAAAGTAAACCCACTGG
TGATACCATTCGCGAGCCTCCGGATGACGACCGTAGTGATGAATCTCTCCTGGCGGGAACAGCAAAATAT
CACCCGGTCGGCAAACAAATTCTCGTCCCTGATTTTTCACCACCCCCTGACCGCGAATGGTGAGATTGAG
AATATAACCTTTCATTCCCAGCGGTCGGTCGATAAAAAAATCGAGATAACCGTTGGCCTCAATCGGCGTT
AAACCCGCCACCAGATGGGCATTAAACGAGTATCCCGGCAGCAGGGGATCATTTTGCGCTTCAGCCATAC
TTTTCATACTCCCGCCATTCAGAGAAGAAACCAATTGTCCATATTGCATCAGACATTGCCGTCACTGCGT
CTTTTACTGGCTCTTCTCGCTAACCAAACCGGTAACCCCGCTTATTAAAAGCATTCTGTAACAAAGCGGG
ACCAAAGCCATGACAAAAACGCGTAACAAAAGTGTCTATAATCACGGCAGAAAAGTCCACATTGATTATT
TGCACGGCGTCACACTTTGCTATGCCATAGCATTTTTATCCATAAGATTAGCGGATTCTACCTGACGCTT
TTTATCGCAACTCTCTACTGTTTCTCCATACCCGTTTTTTTGGGAATTCAAAAGATCTTTTAAGAAGGAG
ATATACATATGGCGAGTAGCGAAGACGTTATCAAAGAGTTCATGCGTTTCAAAGTTCGTATGGAAGGTTC
CGTTAACGGTCACGAGTTCGAAATCGAAGGTGAAGGTGAAGGTCGTCCGTACGAAGGTACCCAGACCGCT
AAACTGAAAGTTACCAAAGGTGGTCCGCTGCCGTTCGCTTGGGACATCCTGTCCCCGCAGTTCCAGTACG
GTTCCAAAGCTTACGTTAAACACCCGGCTGACATCCCGGACTACCTGAAACTGTCCTTCCCGGAAGGTTT
CAAATGGGAACGTGTTATGAACTTCGAAGACGGTGGTGTTGTTACCGTTACCCAGGACTCCTCCCTGCAA
GACGGTGAGTTCATCTACAAAGTTAAACTGCGTGGTACCAACTTCCCGTCCGACGGTCCGGTTATGCAGA
AAAAAACCATGGGTTGGGAAGCTTCCACCGAACGTATGTACCCGGAAGACGGTGCTCTGAAAGGTGAAAT
CAAAATGCGTCTGAAACTGAAAGACGGTGGTCACTACGACGCTGAAGTTAAAACCACCTACATGGCTAAA
AAACCGGTTCAGCTGCCGGGTGCTTACAAAACCGACATCAAACTGGACATCACCTCCCACAACGAAGACT
ACACCATCGTTGAACAGTACGAACGTGCTGAAGGTCGTCACTCCACCGGTGCTTAAGGATCCAAACTCGA
GTAAGGATCTCCAGGCATCAAATAAAACGAAAGGCTCAGTCGAAAGACTGGGCCTTTCGTTTTATCTGTT
GTTTGTCGGTGAACGCTCTCTACTAGAGTCACACTGGCTCACCTTCGGGTGGGCCTTTCTGCGTTTATAC
CTAGGGTACGGGTTTTGCTGCCCGCAAACGGGCTGTTCTGGTGTTGCTAGTTTGTTATCAGAATCGCAGA
TCCGGCTTCAGCCGGTTTGCCGGCTGAAAGCGCTATTTCTTCCAGAATTGCCATGATTTTTTCCCCACGG
GAGGCGTCACTGGCTCCCGTGTTGTCGGCAGCTTTGATTCGATAAGCAGCATCGCCTGTTTCAGGCTGTC
TATGTGTGACTGTTGAGCTGTAACAAGTTGTCTCAGGTGTTCAATTTCATGTTCTAGTTGCTTTGTTTTA
CTGGTTTCACCTGTTCTATTAGGTGTTACATGCTGTTCATCTGTTACATTGTCGATCTGTTCATGGTGAA
CAGCTTTGAATGCACCAAAAACTCGTAAAAGCTCTGATGTATCTATCTTTTTTACACCGTTTTCATCTGT
GCATATGGACAGTTTTCCCTTTGATATGTAACGGTGAACAGTTGTTCTACTTTTGTTTGTTAGTCTTGAT
GCTTCACTGATAGATACAAGAGCCATAAGAACCTCAGATCCTTCCGTATTTAGCCAGTATGTTCTCTAGT
GTGGTTCGTTGTTTTTGCGTGAGCCATGAGAACGAACCATTGAGATCATACTTACTTTGCATGTCACTCA
AAAATTTTGCCTCAAAACTGGTGAGCTGAATTTTTGCAGTTAAAGCATCGTGTAGTGTTTTTCTTAGTCC
GTTATGTAGGTAGGAATCTGATGTAATGGTTGTTGGTATTTTGTCACCATTCATTTTTATCTGGTTGTTC
TCAAGTTCGGTTACGAGATCCATTTGTCTATCTAGTTCAACTTGGAAAATCAACGTATCAGTCGGGCGGC
CTCGCTTATCAACCACCAATTTCATATTGCTGTAAGTGTTTAAATCTTTACTTATTGGTTTCAAAACCCA
TTGGTTAAGCCTTTTAAACTCATGGTAGTTATTTTCAAGCATTAACATGAACTTAAATTCATCAAGGCTA
ATCTCTATATTTGCCTTGTGAGTTTTCTTTTGTGTTAGTTCTTTTAATAACCACTCATAAATCCTCATAG
AGTATTTGTTTTCAAAAGACTTAACATGTTCCAGATTATATTTTATGAATTTTTTTAACTGGAAAAGATA
AGGCAATATCTCTTCACTAAAAACTAATTCTAATTTTTCGCTTGAGAACTTGGCATACTTTGTCCACTGG
AAAATCTCAAAGCCTTTAACCAAAGGATTCCTGATTTCCACAGTTCTCGTCATCAGCTCTCTGGTTGCTT
TAGCTAATACACCATAAGCATTTTCCCTACTGATGTTCATCATCTGAGCGTATTGGTTATAAGTGAACGA
TACCGTCCGTTCTTTCCTTGTAGGGTTTTCAATCGTGGGGTTGAGTAGTGCCACACAGCATAAAATTAGC
TTGGTTTCATGCTCCGTTAAGTCATAGCGACTAATCGCTAGTTCATTTGCTTTGAAAACAACTAATTCAG
ACATACATCTCAATTGGTCTAGGTGATTTTAATCACTATACCAATTGAGATGGGCTAGTCAATGATAATT
ACTAGTCCTTTTCCCGGGTGATCTGGGTATCTGTAAATTCTGCTAGACCTTTGCTGGAAAACTTGTAAAT
TCTGCTAGACCCTCTGTAAATTCCGCTAGACCTTTGTGTGTTTTTTTTGTTTATATTCAAGTGGTTATAA
TTTATAGAATAAAGAAAGAATAAAAAAAGATAAAAAGAATAGATCCCAGCCCTGTGTATAACTCACTACT
TTAGTCAGTTCCGCAGTATTACAAAAGGATGTCGCAAACGCTGTTTGCTCCTCTACAAAACAGACCTTAA
AACCCTAAAGGCTTAAGTAGCACCCTCGCAAGCTCGGGCAAATCGCTGAATATTCCTTTTGTCTCCGACC
ATCAGGCACCTGAGTCGCTGTCTTTTTCGTGACATTCAGTTCGCTGCGCTCACGGCTCTGGCAGTGAATG
GGGGTAAATGGCACTACAGGCGCCTTTTATGGATTCATGCAAGGAAAC
